Addgene plasmid #72009: Sdk2-AP-His
Purpose: Expresses the extracellular region of the Sdk2 protein, C-terminally fused to alkaline phosphatase + 6X histidine tag.
Depositing lab: Woj Wojtowicz. Depositing organization: University of California, Berkeley. Publication: An extracellular biochemical screen reveals that FLRTs and Unc5s mediate neuronal subtype recognition in the retina. Visser JJ, Cheng Y, Perry SC, Chastain AB, Parsa B, Masri SS, Ray TA, Kay JN, Wojtowicz WM. Elife. 2015 Dec 3;4. pii: e08149. doi: 10.7554/eLife.08149. PubMed 26633812.
Backbone
  Vector backbone: pCMVi-SV40ori
  Vector type: Mammalian Expression
Growth in bacteria
  Bacterial resistance: Ampicillin, 100 μg/mL
  Growth temperature: 37°C
  Growth strain: DH5alpha
  Copy number: High Copy
Gene/Insert
  Gene/Insert name: Sdk2 (alt names: Sidekick 2; NCBI gene ID 237979; Reference sequence NM_172800.2)
  Species: M. musculus (mouse)
  Insert size (bp): 5787
  Entrez Gene: Sdk2 (a.k.a. 4632412F08Rik, 5330435L01Rik, Sdk-2, mKIAA1514)
  Promoter: CMV
  Tag / fusion protein: AP-His (C terminal on backbone)
  Cloning method: Restriction Enzyme; 5′ cloning site NotI (not destroyed); 3′ cloning site AscI (not destroyed)
  Sequencing primers: 5′ GTCAGAGGTAACTCCCGTTGC; 3′ GAGGTTCTTGGCGGCTGTC
Terms and licenses: Academic/Nonprofit Terms; Industry Terms: Not Available to Industry
How to cite: Sdk2-AP-His was a gift from Woj Wojtowicz (Addgene plasmid # 72009 ; http://n2t.net/addgene:72009 ; RRID:Addgene_72009)
