[The description below was written by a language model from this plasmid's Addgene catalogue record and pLannotate feature annotations shown in this document.]
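Description:
Sdk2-AP-His is a 12.3 kb mammalian expression plasmid built on the pCMVi-SV40ori backbone that produces a secreted, tagged form of the ectodomain of mouse Sidekick 2 (Sdk2). In bacteria it is maintained at high copy through a ColE1/pUC-type origin and selected with ampicillin via the β-lactamase gene. An f1 phage origin is also annotated, as are short remnants of rop, bom and lacZα, which are leftovers of vector ancestry rather than functional parts. An SV40 enhancer/early promoter region lies in the backbone. As the backbone name suggests, it includes the SV40 origin, which allows episomal amplification in cells expressing large T antigen.

The expression cassette begins with the human CMV immediate-early enhancer and promoter, followed by CMV intron A, a spliced leader element generally included to boost transcript processing and expression. Downstream is the roughly 5.8 kb Sdk2 extracellular-region fragment, cloned between NotI and AscI sites that remain intact. It is fused at its C terminus to backbone-encoded human placental alkaline phosphatase and a 6X histidine tag. The feature table annotates the phosphatase as SEAP but does not separately annotate the His tag. An SV40 polyadenylation signal terminates the transcript.

The alkaline phosphatase moiety gives an enzymatic readout for detecting binding, while the His tag allows capture or purification on metal-affinity matrices. The associated publication describes an extracellular biochemical screen for receptor–ligand interactions underlying neuronal subtype recognition in the retina, so this construct likely served as one of the soluble ectodomain reagents in that binding screen.
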