Features (pLannotate 1.2.2; 14 found; start..end, strand, type, name):
     25..408     +  enhancer       CMV enhancer: human cytomegalovirus immediate early enhancer
    410..609     +  promoter       CMV promoter: human cytomegalovirus (CMV) immediate early promoter
    748..1573    +  intron         CMV intron A: human cytomegalovirus intron A (Chapman et al., 1991)
   1604..7396    +  CDS            Sdk2 (fragment): SDK2_MOUSE - Also known as Kiaa1514 From Mus musculus (Mouse).
   7418..8869    +  CDS            SEAP: secreted alkaline phosphatase from human placenta The natural enzyme has a C-terminal transmembrane sequence that is replaced by a GPI anchor.
   8928..9049    +  polyA_signal   SV40 poly(A) signal: SV40 polyadenylation signal
   9258..9846    -  rep_origin     ori: high-copy-number ColE1/pMB1/pBR322/pUC origin of replication
  10017..10877   -  CDS            AmpR: β-lactamase; bla; confers resistance to ampicillin, carbenicillin, and related antibiotics
  10878..10982   -  promoter       AmpR promoter: bla
  11077..11112   +  CDS            rop (fragment): Rop protein, which maintains plasmids at low copy number; rop
  11135..11465   +  promoter       SV40 promoter: SV40 enhancer and early promoter
  11588..11687   +  misc_feature   bom (fragment): basis of mobility region from pBR322
  11715..12143   -  rep_origin     f1 ori (sequence partly withheld): f1 bacteriophage origin of replication; arrow indicates direction of (+) strand synthesis
  12147..12304   -  CDS            lacZα (fragment): LacZα fragment of β-galactosidase; lacZ fragment
>Addgene plasmid #72009 | Sdk2-AP-His | depositor full sequence | sequence record 135636 | Sdk2-AP-His sequence 12305 bps
GTCGAGGTCTCGACGGTATCGATTGACATTGATTATTGACTAGCTAGTTATTAATAGTAATCAATTACGG
GGTCATTAGTTCATAGCCCATATATGGAGTTCCGCGTTACATAACTTACGGTAAATGGCCCGCCTGGCTG
ACCGCCCAACGACCCCCGCCCATTGACGTCAATAATGACGTATGTTCCCATAGTAACGCCAATAGGGACT
TTCCATTGACGTCAATGGGTGGAGTATTTACGGTAAACTGCCCACTTGGCAGTACATCAAGTGTATCATA
TGCCAAGTCCGCCCCCTATTGACGTCAATGACGGTAAATGGCCCGCCTGGCATTATGCCCAGTACATGAC
CTTACGGGACTTTCCTACTTGGCAGTACATCTACGTATTAGTCATCGCTATTACCATGGTGATGCGGTTT
TGGCAGTACACCAATGGGCGTGGATAGCGGTTTGACTCACGGGGATTTCCAAGTCTCCACCCCATTGACG
TCAATGGGAGTTTGTTTTGGCACCAAAATCAACGGGACTTTCCAAAATGTCGTAATAACCCCGCCCCGTT
GACGCAAATGGGCGGTAGGCGTGTACGGTGGGAGGTCTATATAAGCAGAGCTCGTTTAGTGAACCGTCAG
ATCGCCTGGAGACGCCATCCACGCTGTTTTGACCTCCATAGAAGACACCGGGACCGATCCAGCCTCCGCG
GCCGGGAACGGTGCATTGGAACGCGGATTCCCCGTGCCAAGAGTGACGTAAGTACCGCCTATAGACTCTA
TAGGCACACCCCTTTGGCTCTTATGCATGCTATACTGTTTTTGGCTTGGGGCCTATACACCCCCGCTTCC
ATATGCTATAGGTGATGGTATAGCTTAGCCTATAGGTGTGGGTTATTGACCATTATTGACCACTCCCCTA
TTGGTGACGATACTTTCCATTACTAATCCATAACATGGCTCTTTGCCACAACTATCTCTATTGGCTATAT
GCCAATACTCTGTCCTTCAGAGACTGACACGGACTCTGTATTTTTACAGGATGGGGTCCCATTTATTATT
TACAAATTCACATATACAACAACGCCGTCCCCCGTGCCCGCAGTTTTTATTAAACATAGCGTGGGATCTC
CACGCGAATCTCGGGTACGTGTTCCGGACATGGGCTCTTCTCCGGTAGCGGCGGAGCTTCCACATCCGAG
CCCTGGTCCCATGCCTCCAGCGGCTCATGGTCGCTCGGCAGCTCCTTGCTCCTAACAGTGGAGGCCAGAC
TTAGGCACAGCACAATGCCCACCACCACCAGTGTGCCGCACAAGGCCGTGGCGGTAGGGTATGTGTCTGA
AAATGAGCTCGGAGATTGGGCTCGCACCGCTGACGCAGATGGAAGACTTAAGGCAGCGGCAGAAGAAGAT
GCAGGCAGCTGAGTTGTTGTATTCTGATAAGAGTCAGAGGTAACTCCCGTTGCGGTGCTGTTAACGGTGG
AGGGCAGTGTAGTCTGAGCAGTACTCGTTGCTGCCGCGCGCGCCACCAGACATAATAGCTGACAGACTAA
CAGACTGTTCCTTTCCATGGGTCTTTTCTGCAGAAGCTTGAATTCTCGAGGATCCGCGGCCGCGCCACCA
TGTGGAGGCTGCCGCTCTGGACTCTACTGGCCCTGCATCGGATCCACTCGGCCGGGGCCCAAGATGATGT
ACCGCCATACTTCAAGACGGAGCCAGTGCGCACACAAGTGCATCTGGAAGGGAACCGCCTGGTGCTCACC
TGCATGGCTGAAGGCAGCTGGCCGCTGGAGTTCAAGTGGCTACACAACAATCGGGAGCTGACCCGGTTCT
CGCTGGAGTACAGGTACATGATTACCAGCCTGGACCGCACCCACGCTGGCTTCTACCGCTGCATCGTGCG
TAACCGAATGGGGGCCCTGCTACAGCGGCAGACTGAAGTCCAGGTGGCCTACATGGGGAGCTTTGAGGAA
GGCGAGAAGCGCCAAAGTGTGAACCATGGAGAAGCTGCTGTCATCAGAGCACCTCGCATTTCCAGCTTCC
CCCGGCCACAGGTGACCTGGTTCCGTGACGGACGCAAGATCCCACCCAGCAGCCGCATAGCCATCACCCT
GGAGAACACCCTGGTCATCCTGTCGACGGTGGCTCCCGATGCTGGCCGCTACTACGTGCAGGCGGTTAAT
GACAAGAACGGAGACAACAAGACCAGCCAGCCCATCACTCTTGCCGTGGAGAATGTTGGGGGACCCGCTG
ACCCCATTGCACCAACCATCATCATCCCACCCAAGAATACCAGTGTCGTGGCTGGGACCTCGGAGGTGAC
CATGGAGTGTGTGGCCAACGCCAGGCCTCTCATCAAGCTGCACATTGTGTGGAAGAAGGACGGGGCTCCA
CTCTCCAGTGGCATCAGCGACTACAACCGCAGGCTCACCATCGCCAACCCCACGGTCAGCGACGCCGGCT
ACTACGAGTGCGAAGCCATGCTGCGCAGCAGCAGCGTGGCCCCTGTCACCCGGGGCGCCTACCTCTCGGT
GCTGGAGCCACCTCAGTTTGTCAGAGAGCCTGAGAGACATATCACGGCCGAGATGGAAAAGGTGGTGGAC
ATCCCCTGTCGAGCCAAAGGGGTACCGCCTCCCTCCATCACCTGGTACAAGGACGCTGCGTTGGTGGAGG
TGGGGAAGCTAACCCGCTTCAAGCAGCGCAGCGATGGCGGCCTGCAGATCAGCGGCCTGCTGCCCGACGA
CACCGGCATGCTCCAGTGCTTTGCCCACAATGCAGCTGGCGAGGCCCAGACCTCCACCTACCTGGCTGTC
ACCAGCATTGCCCCTAATATCACCAGAGGCCCCCTTGACAGCACGGTGATTGACGGCATGTCGGTGGTAC
TAGCATGTGAGACCTCAGGGGCACCACGGCCTGCTATCACTTGGCAAAAAGGGGAGCGCATCTTGGCCAG
TGGCTCTGTCCAGCTGCCTCGATTCACACTGCTGGAATCTGGCAGCCTGCTCATTAGCCCAACCCACATC
TCGGACGCCGGCACCTACACTTGTTTGGCCACCAACTCTCGGGGAGTAGACGAGGCGTCAGCAGACCTGG
TGGTGTGGGCCCGGACACGCATCACTAAGCCACCCCAGGACCAGAGTGTCATCAAGGGCACCCAGGCCTC
CATGGTGTGTGGAGTGACCCACGATCCCAGAGTGACTGTCAGGTACGTGTGGGAGAAGGATGGGGCCACC
CTGGCCGTGGAGACTAATCCTCGGATCCGCCTGGACAGAAATGGCTCCCTACACATCTCGCAGACGTGGT
CAGGGGACATTGGCACGTATACCTGCCGGGTGCTCTCGGCTGGTGGCAATGACTCTCGCAACGCCCACCT
GCGAGTCAGGCAGCTCCCCCATGCCCCTGAGCACCCTGTGGCAACCCTCAGCACCGTGGAGAGACGCGCC
ATCAACCTGACCTGGGCCAAACCCTTCGACGGCAACAGCCCTCTGATGCGCTACGTCTTGGAGATGTCAG
AAAACAATGCTCCCTGGACCATACTCCTGGCCAGCGTGGACCCAGAAGCTACCTCAGTGATGGTCAAGGG
ACTGGTTCCTGCTCGATCCTACCAGTTCCGCCTGTGCGCTGTCAATGATGTGGGCAAAGGACAGTTCAGT
AAGGACACAGAAAGGGTGTCCCTTCCTGAGGAGCCCCCCACGGCCCCTCCGCAGAACGTCATCGCCAGCG
GCCGGACCAACCAATCCATCATGATCCAATGGCAACCACCTCCCGAGAGCCACCAGAATGGGATCCTCAA
GGGCTACATCATCAGATACTGCCTGGCAGGGCTACCTGTTGGGTACCAATTTAAGAACATCACAGATGCT
GACGTCAACAACCTGTTGCTGGAGGACCTCATCATATGGACCAATTACGAGATCGAGGTGGCTGCCTACA
ACAGCGCCGGGCTGGGTGTCTACAGCAGCAAAGTCACCGAGTGGACGCTGCAGGGAGTTCCCACGGTGCC
CCCGGGCAATGTGCATGCAGAAGCCACAAATTCTACAACCATCCGATTCACCTGGAATGCCCCAAGCCCG
CAGTTCATCAACGGCATCAACCAGGGCTACAAGCTGATTGCCTGGGAGCCAGCCCAAGAAGAGGAGGTTA
CCATGGTGACCGCCAGACCCAACTTTCAAGACAGCATCCATGTGGGCTTCGTGTCCGGCCTGAAAAAATT
CACAGAGTACTTTACCTCGGTCCTCTGCTTCACCACACCGGGAGACGGGCCTCGGAGCAGCCCCCAGCTG
GTGCGCACACACGAGGACGTACCTGGACCCGTGGGACACCTGAGCTTCAATGACATCCTGGACACCTCGC
TGAAGGTCAGCTGGCAGGAGCCAGGCGAGAAGAACGGCATCCTGACAGGGTACCGGATCTCCTGGGAAGA
GTACAACAGAACCAACACCCGTGTGACCCACTACCTGCCCAACGTAACCCTGGAGTACCGAGTCACGGGC
CTCACAGCACTCACTACCTATACTATAGAGGTGGCCGCCATGACCTCCAAGGGCCAGGGCCAGGTGTCGG
CCTCCACTATTTCATCTGGTGTGCCTCCAGAGCTTCCAGGGGCACCCACCAACCTGGGCATTTCCAACAT
CGGCCCACGATCCGTGACCTTGCAGTTCAGGCCTGGCTATGACGGGAAGACGTCCATCTCCCGCTGGGTG
GTGGAGGCTCAGGTGGGCGTGATCGGGGAGGGCGAGGAGTGGTTGCTCATCTACCAACTCGGCAATGAGC
CTGACGCCCGTTCCATGGAGGTGCCGGACCTCAACCCCTTCACCTACTACAGCTTCCGCATGCGCCAAGT
GAACATCGTTGGCACCAGCCCACCCAGTCAACCTTCTAGAAAGATCCAGACCCTCCAGGCGCCCCCAGAC
ATAGCTCCAGCCAACGTGACTCTGCGCACAGCCAGTGAGACCAGCTTGTGGCTCCGATGGATGCCCCTCC
CAGAAATGGAATACAACGGCAACCCTGAGTCGGTGGGCTACAAGATCAAGTACGGCCGCTCTGACGGCCA
CGGCAAGACGCTGAGCCACACGGTACAAGACCGAGTGGAGCGAGAATACACTATTGAGGACCTGGAGGAG
TGGACAGAGTACCGCGTCCAAGTTCAGGCCTTCAACGCCATCGGGAGCGGGCCGTGGAGCCAGGCAGTGG
TGGGCAGGACCCGGGAGTCAGTCCCATCCTCTGGCCCCACCAACGTGTCGGCTCTGGCCACCACCTCTAG
CAGCATGCTGGTCCGCTGGAGCGAGATCCCGGAGGCAGATCGAAATGGCCTCGTGCTGGGCTACAAGGTG
AGGTACAAGGAGAAGGACTCGGACTCCCAGCCCCGGTTCTGGCTGGTAGAAGGCAACTCATCCCGCAGCG
CCCAGCTCACAGGCCTGGGCAAGTATGTGCTCTACGAGGTCCAGGTTCTGGCCTTCACACGCATCGGCGA
CGGCAGCCCGAGCCACCCTCCCATCCTGGAGCGGACACTAGATGATGTCCCAGGCCCCCCCATGGGCATC
CTGTTTCCAGAGGTGAGAACCACATCTGTGCGGCTCATCTGGCAGCCCCCAGCAGCTCCCAACGGCATCA
TTCTGGCCTACCAGATCACACACCGTCTCAACGCCACTACAGCCAACACCGCCACAGTGGAGGTCCTGGC
CCCCAGCGCCCGCCAGTACATGGCCACAGGCCTCAAGCCGGAGTCTGTCTACCTATTCCGTATCACAGCC
CAAACCCGCAAAGGCTGGGGAGAGGCTGCTGAGGCCTTGGTGGTGACTACAGAGAAGAGAGACCGGCCGC
AGCCCCCTAGCAAGCCCGTGGTACAGCAGGAAGACGTGAAAGCACGCAGTGTGCTGCTGTCCTGGGAACC
AGGCAGCGATGGGCTCTCCCCAGTACGCTACTACACCATCCAGACGCGCGAGCTGCCCAGCGGCAGGTGG
GCGCTGCACTCGGCCTCCGTGAGCCACAATGCCTCCGCCTTCACTGTGGACAGACTCAAACCCTTTACGT
CCTACAAGTTCCGAGTGAAGGCGACCAACGACATCGGCGACAGCGAGTTCAGCGAGGAATCGGAGTCGCT
GACCACCCTGCAGGCCGCCCCAGACGAGGCACCTACCATCCTGTCAGTGACTCCACACACCACCACCTCT
GTGCTAATCCGATGGCAGCCTCCATCTGAGGACAAGATCAACGGCATCCTCTTGGGCTTCCGGATCCGGT
ACCGGGAGCTGCTCTACGATGGGCTGAGGGGCTTCACTCTTAGAGGCATCAACAACCCTGGGGCCAAGTG
GGCTGAGCTCACCTCCTTGTACTCCATGCGGAACCTGACCCGGCCCAGCCTCACGCAGTACGAGCTGGAC
AATCTGAGCAAGCACAGGCGTTACGAGATCCGAATGAGCATATACAACGCCGTGGGTGAGGGACCCTTGA
GCCCGCCGCAAGAGGTCTTTGTTGGGGAGGCAGTGCCCACGGCAGCACCGCAGAACGTGGCCATCCACAG
TGCCACAGCCACACAGCTGGATGTGACCTGGGAGCCACCCCCTTTGGACAACCAGAATGGAGACATCCAA
GGATACAAGATTTATTTCTGGGAAGTCCAACGGAGGAACCTCACAGAGAGGGTGAAGACTCTCTTCTTGG
CTGAGAACAGCGTGAAACTCAAGAACCTGACGGGCTACACAGCCTACATGGTCAGCGTGGCAGCCTTCAA
TGCTGCGGGGGATGGGCCGAGGAGCACCCCGACCCGGGGCCAGACTCAGCAAGCAGCCCCCAGTGCCCCG
GGCTCGGTCAAGTTCAGCGAGCTGACCACTACCTCAGTGAATGTGTCCTGGGATGCCCCACAGTTCCCCA
ACGGTCCTCTGGAGGGCTACAGGCTGGTGTACGAACCCTGCACCCCAGTGGATGGGGTCAGCAAGATTGT
GACAGTGGACGTGAAGGGGAACAGCCCACTGTGGCTGAAAGTGAAGGATCTGGCCGAGGGCATGACGTAT
CGTTTCCGAATCAAAGCCAAGACCTTCACCTATGGGCCTGAGATTGAAGCCAACATCACTACGGGCCCTG
GAGAAGGTGCCCCAGGACCACCGGGAGTACCGATCATCGTTCGCTACAGCTCAGCCATTGCCATCCACTG
GTCCAGCGGAGATCCTGGCAAAGGGCCCATCACGCGCTACGTAATAGAGGCCAGGCCTTCAGATGAGGGG
CTCTGGGACATTCTCATCAAGGATATCCCCAAGGAGGTGACTTCCTACACCTTCAGCATGGACATCCTGA
AGCCAGGCGTAAGCTATGACTTCCGGGTCATCGCAGTCAACGACTACGGCTTTGGCACTCCCAGCAGCCC
CTCCCAGTCTGTGCCAGCCCAGAAAGCCAGCCCCTTTTATGAGGAAGGCGCGCCTGGATCTTCCGGAATC
ATCCCAGTTGAGGAGGAGAACCCGGACTTCTGGAACCGCGAGGCAGCCGAGGCCCTGGGTGCCGCCAAGA
AGCTGCAGCCTGCACAGACAGCCGCCAAGAACCTCATCATCTTCCTGGGCGATGGGATGGGGGTGTCTAC
GGTGACAGCTGCCAGGATCCTAAAAGGGCAGAAGAAGGACAAACTGGGGCCTGAGATACCCCTGGCCATG
GACCGCTTCCCATATGTGGCTCTGTCCAAGACATACAATGTAGACAAACATGTGCCAGACAGTGGAGCCA
CAGCCACGGCCTACCTGTGCGGGGTCAAGGGCAACTTCCAGACCATTGGCTTGAGTGCAGCCGCCCGCTT
TAACCAGTGCAACACGACACGCGGCAACGAGGTCATCTCCGTGATGAATCGGGCCAAGAAAGCAGGGAAG
TCAGTGGGAGTGGTAACCACCACACGAGTGCAGCACGCCTCGCCAGCCGGCACCTACGCCCACACGGTGA
ACCGCAACTGGTACTCGGACGCCGACGTGCCTGCCTCGGCCCGCCAGGAGGGGTGCCAGGACATCGCTAC
GCAGCTCATCTCCAACATGGACATTGACGTGATCCTAGGTGGGGGCCGAAAGTACATGTTTCGCATGGGA
ACCCCAGACCCTGAGTACCCAGATGACTACAGCCAAGGTGGGACCAGGCTGGACGGGAAGAATCTGGTGC
AGGAATGGCTGGCGAAGCGCCAGGGTGCCCGGTATGTGTGGAACCGCACTGAGCTCATGCAGGCTTCCCT
GGACCCGTCTGTGACCCATCTCATGGGTCTCTTTGAGCCTGGAGACATGAAATACGAGATCCACCGAGAC
TCCACACTGGACCCCTCCCTGATGGAGATGACAGAGGCTGCCCTGCGCCTGCTGAGCAGGAACCCCCGCG
GCTTCTTCCTCTTCGTGGAGGGTGGTCGCATCGACCATGGTCATCATGAAAGCAGGGCTTACCGGGCACT
GACTGAGACGATCATGTTCGACGACGCCATTGAGAGGGCGGGCCAGCTCACCAGCGAGGAGGACACGCTG
AGCCTCGTCACTGCCGACCACTCCCACGTCTTCTCCTTCGGAGGCTACCCCCTGCGAGGGAGCTCCATCT
TCGGGCTGGCCCCTGGCAAGGCCCGGGACAGGAAGGCCTACACGGTCCTCCTATACGGAAACGGTCCAGG
CTATGTGCTCAAGGACGGCGCCCGGCCGGATGTTACCGAGAGCGAGAGCGGGAGCCCCGAGTATCGGCAG
CAGTCAGCAGTGCCCCTGGACGAAGAGACCCACGCAGGCGAGGACGTGGCGGTGTTCGCGCGCGGCCCGC
AGGCGCACCTGGTTCACGGCGTGCAGGAGCAGACCTTCATAGCGCACGTCATGGCCTTCGCCGCCTGCCT
GGAGCCCTACACCGCCTGCGACCTGGCGCCCCCCGCCGGCACCACCGACGCCGCGCACCCGGGTCATCAT
CACCATCACCATTAATCTAGAGATCTTATTAAAGCAGAACTTGTTTATTGCAGCTTATAATGGTTACAAA
TAAAGCAATAGCATCACAAATTTCACAAATAAAGCATTTTTTTCACTGCATTCTAGTTGTGGTTTGTCCA
AACTCATCAATGTATCTTATCATGTCTGGTCGACTCTAGCTAGACTCTTCCGCTTCCTCGCTCACTGACT
CGCTGCGCTCGGTCGTTCGGCTGCGGCGAGCGGTATCAGCTCACTCAAAGGCGGTAATACGGTTATCCAC
AGAATCAGGGGATAACGCAGGAAAGAACATGTGAGCAAAAGGCCAGCAAAAGGCCAGGAACCGTAAAAAG
GCCGCGTTGCTGGCGTTTTTCCATAGGCTCCGCCCCCCTGACGAGCATCACAAAAATCGACGCTCAAGTC
AGAGGTGGCGAAACCCGACAGGACTATAAAGATACCAGGCGTTTCCCCCTGGAAGCTCCCTCGTGCGCTC
TCCTGTTCCGACCCTGCCGCTTACCGGATACCTGTCCGCCTTTCTCCCTTCGGGAAGCGTGGCGCTTTCT
CATAGCTCACGCTGTAGGTATCTCAGTTCGGTGTAGGTCGTTCGCTCCAAGCTGGGCTGTGTGCACGAAC
CCCCCGTTCAGCCCGACCGCTGCGCCTTATCCGGTAACTATCGTCTTGAGTCCAACCCGGTAAGACACGA
CTTATCGCCACTGGCAGCAGCCACTGGTAACAGGATTAGCAGAGCGAGGTATGTAGGCGGTGCTACAGAG
TTCTTGAAGTGGTGGCCTAACTACGGCTACACTAGAAGAACAGTATTTGGTATCTGCGCTCTGCTGAAGC
CAGTTACCTTCGGAAAAAGAGTTGGTAGCTCTTGATCCGGCAAACAAACCACCGCTGGTAGCGGTGGTTT
TTTTGTTTGCAAGCAGCAGATTACGCGCAGAAAAAAAGGATCTCAAGAAGATCCTTTGATCTTTTCTACG
GGGTCTGACGCTCAGTGGAACGAAAACTCACGTTAAGGGATTTTGGTCATGAGATTATCAAAAAGGATCT
TCACCTAGATCCTTTTAAATTAAAAATGAAGTTTTAAATCAATCTAAAGTATATATGAGTAAACTTGGTC
TGACAGTTACCAATGCTTAATCAGTGAGGCACCTATCTCAGCGATCTGTCTATTTCGTTCATCCATAGTT
GCCTGACTCCCCGTCGTGTAGATAACTACGATACGGGAGGGCTTACCATCTGGCCCCAGTGCTGCAATGA
TACCGCGAGACCCACGCTCACCGGCTCCAGATTTATCAGCAATAAACCAGCCAGCCGGAAGGGCCGAGCG
CAGAAGTGGTCCTGCAACTTTATCCGCCTCCATCCAGTCTATTAATTGTTGCCGGGAAGCTAGAGTAAGT
AGTTCGCCAGTTAATAGTTTGCGCAACGTTGTTGCCATTGCTACAGGCATCGTGGTGTCACGCTCGTCGT
TTGGTATGGCTTCATTCAGCTCCGGTTCCCAACGATCAAGGCGAGTTACATGATCCCCCATGTTGTGCAA
AAAAGCGGTTAGCTCCTTCGGTCCTCCGATCGTTGTCAGAAGTAAGTTGGCCGCAGTGTTATCACTCATG
GTTATGGCAGCACTGCATAATTCTCTTACTGTCATGCCATCCGTAAGATGCTTTTCTGTGACTGGTGAGT
ACTCAACCAAGTCATTCTGAGAATAGTGTATGCGGCGACCGAGTTGCTCTTGCCCGGCGTCAATACGGGA
TAATACCGCGCCACATAGCAGAACTTTAAAAGTGCTCATCATTGGAAAACGTTCTTCGGGGCGAAAACTC
TCAAGGATCTTACCGCTGTTGAGATCCAGTTCGATGTAACCCACTCGTGCACCCAACTGATCTTCAGCAT
CTTTTACTTTCACCAGCGTTTCTGGGTGAGCAAAAACAGGAAGGCAAAATGCCGCAAAAAAGGGAATAAG
GGCGACACGGAAATGTTGAATACTCATACTCTTCCTTTTTCAATATTATTGAAGCATTTATCAGGGTTAT
TGTCTCATGAGCGGATACATATTTGAATGTATTTAGAAAAATAAACAAATAGGGGTTCCGCGCACATTTC
CCCGAAAAGTGCCACCTGACGTCTAAGAAACCATTATTATCATGACATTAACCTATAAAAATAGGCGTAT
CACGAGGCCCTTTCGTCTCGCGCGTTTCGGTGATGACGGTGAAAACCTCTGACACATGCAGCTCCCGGAG
GAATGTGTGTCAGTTAGGGTGTGGAAAGTCCCCAGGCTCCCCAGGCAGGCAGAAGTATGCAAAGCATGCA
TCTCAATTAGTCAGCAACCAGGTGTGGAAAGTCCCCAGGCTCCCCAGCAGGCAGAAGTATGCAAAGCATG
CATCTCAATTAGTCAGCAACCATAGTCCCGCCCCTAACTCCGCCCATCCCGCCCCTAACTCCGCCCAGTT
CCGCCCATTCTCCGCCCCATGGCTGACTAATTTTTTTTATTTATGCAGAGGCCGAGGCCGCCTCTGCCTC
TGAGCTATTCCAGAAGTAGTGAGGAGGCTTTTTTGGAGGCCTAGGCTTTTGCAAAAAGCTCCCGGGAGCT
TGTATATCCATTTTCGTCCCGGAGACGGTCACAGCTTGTCTGTAAGCGGATGCCGGGAGCAGACAAGCCC
GTCAGGGCGCGTCAGCGGGTGTTGGCGGGTGTCGGGGCTGGCTTAACTATGCGGCATCAGAGCAGATTGT
ACTGAGAGTGCACCATATGCGGTGTGAAATACCGCACAGATGCGTAAGGAGAAAATACCGCATCAGGAAA
TTGTAAGCGTTAATATTTTGTTAAAATTCGCGTTAAATTTTTGTTAAATCAGCTCATTTTTTAACCAATA
GGCCGAAATCGGCAAAATCCCTTATAAATCAAAAGAATAGACCGAGATAGGGT
[37 nt withheld, positions 11814-11850]
AAAGAACGTGGACTCCAACGTCAAAGG
[49 nt withheld, positions 11878-11926]
T
[91 nt withheld, positions 11928-12018]
G
[124 nt withheld, positions 12020-12143]
CCATTCGCCATTCAGGCTGCGCAACTGTTGGGAAGGGCGATCGGTGCGGGCCTCTTCGCTATTACGCCAG
CTGGCGAAAGGGGGATGTGCTGCAAGGCGATTAAGTTGGGTAACGCCAGGGTTTTCCCAGTCACGACGTT
GTAAAACGACGGCCAGTGAATT
