>Addgene plasmid #72009 | Sdk2-AP-His | addgene partial sequence | sequence record 135370 | pMRB101-F 5'-aagatgcaggcagctgagtt-3'
CGTTGCGGTGCTGTTAACGGTGGAGGGCAGTGTAGTCTGAGCAGTACTCGTTGCTGCCGCGCGCGCCACC
AGACATAATAGCTGACAGACTAACAGACTGTTCCTTTCCATGGGTCTTTTCTGCAGAAGCTTGAATTCTC
GAGGATCCGCGGCCGCGCCACCATGTGGAGGCTGCCGCTCTGGACTCTACTGGCCCTGCATCGGATCCAC
TCGGCCGGGGCCCAAGATGATGTACCGCCATACTTCAAGACGGAGCCAGTGCGCACACAAGTGCATCTGG
AAGGGAACCGCCTGGTGCTCACCTGCATGGCTGAAGGCAGCTGGCCGCTGGAGTTCAAGTGGCTACACAA
CAATCGGGAGCTGACCCGGTTCTCGCTGGAGTACAGGTACATGATTACCAGCCTGGACCGCACCCACGCT
GGCTTCTACCGCTGCATCGTGCGTAACCGAATGGGGGCCCTGCTACAGCGGCAGACTGAAGTCCAGGTGG
CCTACATGGGGAGCTTTGAGGAAGGCGAGAAGCGCCAAAGTGTGAACCATGGAGAAGCTGCTGTCATCAG
AGCACCTCGCATTTCCAGCTTCCCCCGGCCACAGGTGACCTGGTTCCGTGACGGACGCAAGATCCCACCC
AGCAGCCGCATAGCCATCACCCTGGA
