>Addgene plasmid #72009 | Sdk2-AP-His | addgene partial sequence | sequence record 135633 | SV40pA-R 5'-GAAATTTGTGATGCTATTGC-3'
ATAAGATCTCTAGATTAATGGTGATGGTGATGATGACCCGGGTGCGCGGCGTCGGTGGTGCCGGCGGGGG
GCGCCAGGTCGCAGGCGGTGTAGGGCTCCAGGCAGGCGGCGAAGGCCATGACGTGCGCTATGAAGGTCTG
CTCCTGCACGCCGTGAACCAGGTGCGCCTGCGGGCCGCGCGCGAACACCGCCACGTCCTCGCCTGCGTGG
GTCTCTTCGTCCAGGGGCACTGCTGACTGCTGCCGATACTCGGGGCTCCCGCTCTCGCTCTCGGTAACAT
CCGGCCGGGCGCCGTCCTTGAGCACATAGCCTGGACCGTTTCCGTATAGGAGGACCGTGTAGGCCTTCCT
GTCCCGGGCCTTGCCAGGGGCCAGCCCGAAGATGGAGCTCCCTCGCAGGGGGTAGCCTCCGAAGGAGAAG
ACGTGGGAGTGGTCGGCAGTGACGAGGCTCAGCGTGTCCTCCTCGCTGGTGAGCTGGCCCGCCCTCTCAA
TGGCGTCGTCGAACATGATCGTCTCAGTCAGTGCCCGGTAAGCCCTGCTTTCATGATGACCATGGTCGAT
GCGACCACCCTCCACGAAGAGGAAGAAGCCGCGGGGGTTCCTGCTCAGCAGGCGCAGGGCAGCCTCTGTC
ATCTCCATCAGGGAGGGGTCCAGTGTGGAGTCTCGGTGGATCTCGTATTTCATGTCTCCAGGCTCAAAGA
GACCCATGAGATGGGTCACAGACGGGTCCAGGGAAGCCTGCATGAGCTCAGTGCGGTTCCACACATACCG
GGCACCCTGGCGCTTCGCCAGCCATTCCTGCACCAGATTCTT
